>Addgene plasmid #84894 | pDONR221-EWSR1 g1750a No Stop | addgene partial sequence | sequence record 166836 | M13pUC-Fwd 5'-CCCAGTCACGACGTTGTAAAACG-3'
AATAATGATTTTATTTTGACTGATAGTGACCTGTTCGTTGCAACAAATTGATGAGCAATGCTTTTTTATA
ATGCCAACTTTGTACAAAAAAGCAGGCTTCGAAGGAGATAACAAAATGGCGTCCACGGATTACAGTACCT
ATAGCCAAGCTGCAGCGCAGCAGGGCTACAGTGCTTACACCGCCCAGCCCACTCAAGGATATGCACAGAC
CACCCAGGCATATGGGCAACAAAGCTATGGAACCTATGGACAGCCCACTGATGTCAGCTATACCCAGGCT
CAGACCACTGCAACCTATGGGCAGACCGCCTATGCAACTTCTTATGGACAGCCTCCCACTGGTTATACTA
CTCCAACTGCCCCCCAGGCATACAGCCAGCCTGTCCAGGGGTATGGCACTGGTGCTTATGATACCACCAC
TGCTACAGTCACCACCACCCAGGCCTCCTATGCAGCTCAGTCTGCATATGGCACTCAGCCTGCTTATCCA
GCCTATGGGCAGCAGCCAGCAGCCACTGCACCTACAAGACCGCAGGATGGAAACAAGCCCACTGAGACTA
GTCAACCTCAATCTAGCACAGGGGGTTACAACCAGCCCAGCCTAGGATATGGACAGAGTAACTACAGTTA
TCCCCAGGTACCTGGGAGCTACCCCATGCAGCCAGTCACTGCACCTCCATCCTACCCTCCTACCAGCTAT
TCCTCTACACAGCCGACTAGTTATGATCAGAGCAGTTACTCTCAGCAGAACACCTATGGGCAACCGAGCA
GCTATGGACAGCAGAGTAGCTATGGTCAACAAAGCAGCTATGGGCAGCAGCCTCCCACTAGTTACCCACC
CCAAACTGGATCCTACAGCCAAGCTCCAAGTCAATATAGCCAACAGAGCAGCAGCTACGGGCAGCAGAGT
TCATTCCGACAGGACCACCCCAGTAGCATGGGTGTTT
