>Addgene plasmid #84894 | pDONR221-EWSR1 g1750a No Stop | addgene partial sequence | sequence record 166837 | M13-Rev 5'-CAGGAAACAGCTATGACC-3'
TAATGATTTTATTTTGACTGATAGTGACCTGTTCGTTGCAACAAATTGATAAGCAATGCTTTCTTATAAT
GCCAACTTTGTACAAGAAAGCTGGGTCGTAGGGCCGATCTCTGCGCTCCTGACGGTGCTCGCCTTTATCC
ATTTTTCCAGGTCCTCCACGTCCTCCTCTTCTTCCTCCCATCTGTTCCATCAAAGGTCCAGGGGGCCCCC
CAGGGCCACCTCGTCTTCCTCCACCAAAGCCACCTCGGTCCATGCCCCGGCCACCACGGAAGCCACCTCT
GTCTCCACCACGGCCACCTCTGAACATTCCACTGGGACCACCACGATCCATGAGGCCACCTCTTCCTCCC
CGCATGCCACCAGGGCCACCTCTGCCACGATCACCACCCGGGGGCGGAAAGGGTGGCGGGAGGAAGCCTT
CAGGCTTTGGGGCCTTACACTGGTTGCACTCTGTTCTCCAGGCGAAGTTCTGGTTTCCACAACCCGGATT
GGGACACTGCCAGTCTCCAGCTCGGTGCTGGACGTTTCCTCCTCCAGAGGGGTTCCCTCGGGAACCCCGG
GGTCCTCTTGGAGGGAAGCCTCCTCTATCTCCTCCACGGCCTCCCATGCGACCCATGGGTCCCCCAGGAC
CTCCTGGGCCTCCTGGACCTCCACGGAGTGGTGGTGGCATGCCTCTGCCCTCACGGGGTGGCAGACCACC
CCGCATACTGTTCATTGGAGGCTTCTTCCGAGCAAGGGAGACTTTAAGTTTGCTCCCTTGAAAATCTTTC
CCATCAAACCATTCCACGGCAGCCTTGGCAGTGGGTGGGTCTTCATAGGACACTGTGGCATCGCCTTTGG
GCTTTCCTGTTTCCTTGTCCAGGTAGATGTGGATCATGGGTTGCCCAGTTCTCTTGTTCATCTTAACAAC
CCCACACTGCTTAAAGAA
