[The description below was written by a language model from this plasmid's Addgene catalogue record.]
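Description:
pDONR221-EWSR1 g1750a No Stop is a Gateway entry-type clone built in the pDONR221 donor backbone, carrying the human EWSR1 coding sequence. It is a bacterial cloning plasmid rather than an expression vector: the record lists no promoter for the insert, so the gene is not meant to be expressed from this construct. It is maintained in E. coli as a high-copy plasmid under kanamycin selection. No feature table accompanies the record, so the origin of replication and the exact recombination sites are not listed. As a general matter, an insert recombined into pDONR221 ends up flanked by attL sites, and M13 forward and reverse priming sites on either side (listed here as the sequencing primers) allow the insert to be verified.

The insert carries a single nucleotide substitution, g1750a. The record does not state the resulting amino-acid change. EWSR1 encodes an RNA-binding protein related to FUS/TLS, and the associated publication examines the gene's role in amyotrophic lateral sclerosis, which suggests that this is one of the variants examined in that work, although the record does not say so explicitly. The "No Stop" designation means the native stop codon has been removed, so the open reading frame can read through into downstream sequence.

The stated purpose is to serve as a source clone for Gateway cloning. An LR recombination reaction would move the mutant EWSR1 sequence into a destination vector of choice, which supplies the promoter and host-specific elements. The missing stop codon makes the clone suitable for destination vectors that add C-terminal tags or fusion partners such as fluorescent proteins or epitopes.
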