Addgene plasmid #84894: pDONR221-EWSR1 g1750a No Stop
Purpose: DONOR vector for Gateway cloning of EWSR1 g1750a No Stop
Depositing lab: Aaron Gitler. Depositing organization: Stanford University. Publication: Evaluating the role of the FUS/TLS-related gene EWSR1 in amyotrophic lateral sclerosis. Couthouis J, Hart MP, Erion R, King OD, Diaz Z, Nakaya T, Ibrahim F, Kim HJ, Mojsilovic-Petrovic J, Panossian S, Kim CE, Frackelton EC, Solski JA, Williams KL, Clay-Falcone D, Elman L, McCluskey L, Greene R, Hakonarson H, Kalb RG, Lee VM, Trojanowski JQ, Nicholson GA, Blair IP, Bonini NM, Van Deerlin VM, Mourelatos Z, Shorter J, Gitler AD. Hum Mol Genet. 2012 Jul 1;21(13):2899-911. doi: 10.1093/hmg/dds116. Epub 2012 Mar 27. PubMed 22454397.
Backbone
  Vector backbone: pDONR221
  Vector type: Gateway donor
Growth in bacteria
  Bacterial resistance: Kanamycin, 50 μg/mL
  Growth temperature: 37°C
  Growth strain: DH5alpha
  Copy number: High Copy
Gene/Insert
  Gene/Insert name: EWSR1
  Species: H. sapiens (human)
  Mutation: g1750a No Stop
  Entrez Gene: EWSR1 (a.k.a. EWS, EWS-FLI1)
  Promoter: none
  Cloning method: Gateway Cloning
  Sequencing primers: 5′ M13F; 3′ M13R
Terms and licenses: Academic/Nonprofit Terms; Industry Terms: Not Available to Industry
How to cite: pDONR221-EWSR1 g1750a No Stop was a gift from Aaron Gitler (Addgene plasmid # 84894 ; http://n2t.net/addgene:84894 ; RRID:Addgene_84894)
